Addgene plasmid #58170: mAmetrine-mStrawberry-FRET
Purpose: (Empty Backbone) Localization: Cytosolic FRET, Excitation: , Emission
Depositing lab: Michael Davidson. Depositing organization: Florida State University, Tallahassee. Publication: Fluorescent protein FRET pairs for ratiometric imaging of dual biosensors. Ai HW, Hazelwood KL, Davidson MW, Campbell RE. Nat Methods. 2008 May;5(5):401-3. doi: 10.1038/nmeth.1207. PubMed 18425137.
Backbone
  Vector backbone: Unknown
  Vector type: Mammalian Expression
  Selectable markers: Neomycin (select with G418)
  Tag / fusion protein: mAmetrine; mStrawberry
Growth in bacteria
  Bacterial resistance: Kanamycin, 50 μg/mL
  Growth temperature: 37°C
  Growth strain: DH5alpha
  Copy number: High Copy
Gene/Insert
  Gene/Insert name: None
  Tag / fusion protein: mAmetrine; mStrawberry
Terms and licenses: Academic/Nonprofit Terms; Industry Terms: Not Available to Industry
Depositor comments: FRET Indicator - Live and Fixed Cells.
How to cite: mAmetrine-mStrawberry-FRET was a gift from Michael Davidson (Addgene plasmid # 58170 ; http://n2t.net/addgene:58170 ; RRID:Addgene_58170)
