[The description below was written by a language model from this plasmid's Addgene catalogue record.]
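Description:
mAmetrine-mStrawberry-FRET is a mammalian expression plasmid encoding two fluorescent proteins, mAmetrine and mStrawberry, listed together as the tag/fusion components of the construct. The name and the stated localization ("Cytosolic FRET") indicate that the two proteins are joined as a tandem fusion that stays in the cytosol, with no targeting sequence or separate gene of interest; the record lists no insert and classifies the plasmid as an empty backbone. In such a pairing, mAmetrine, a violet-excitable yellow-emitting protein with a large Stokes shift, would serve as the FRET donor and the red-emitting mStrawberry as the acceptor. The record leaves the excitation and emission fields blank and does not describe the linker between the two proteins.

The vector backbone is recorded as unknown, and no promoter, polyadenylation signal or origin of replication is stated, so the regulatory elements driving expression cannot be specified from the available information. The plasmid is maintained in E. coli as a high-copy plasmid under kanamycin selection, and it carries a neomycin resistance marker that allows G418 selection of stably transfected mammalian cells.

The depositor describes it as a FRET indicator suitable for both live and fixed cells. It is associated with work on fluorescent protein FRET pairs intended for ratiometric imaging of two biosensors at once. A fused donor-acceptor construct of this kind is typically used as a reference or positive control for evaluating energy transfer efficiency and calibrating imaging settings, although the record does not spell out this specific use.
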