>Addgene plasmid #58170 | mAmetrine-mStrawberry-FRET | addgene partial sequence | sequence record 120388 | CMV-F 5'-CGCAAATGGGCGGTAGGCGTG-3'
TGAACCGTCAGATCCGCTAGCGCTACCGGACTCAGATCTCGAGCTCAAGCTTCGAATTCACCATGGTGAG
CAAGGGCGAGGAGCTGTTCACCGGGGTGGTGCCCATCCTGGTCGAGCTGGACGGCGACGTAAACGGCCAC
AAGTTCAGCGTGCGCGGCGAGGGCGAGGGCGATGCCACCAACGGCAAGCTGACCCTGAAGTTCATCTGCA
CCTCCGGCAAGCTGCCCGTGCCCTGGCCCACCCTCGTGACCACCCTGTCTTACGGCGTGCAGTGCTTCGC
CCGCTACCCCGACCACATGAAGCAGCACGACTTCTTCAAGTCCGCCATGCCCGAAGGCTACGTCCAGGAG
CGCACCATCTCCTTCAAGGACGACGGCAGCTACAGGACCCGCGCCGAGGTGAAGTTCGAGGGCGACACCC
TGGTGAACCGCATCGAGCTGAAGGGCATCGACTTCAAGGAGGACGGCAACATCCTGGGGCACAAGCTGGA
GTACAACATGAACGTGTGGGACGCGTATATCACGGCCGACAAGCAGAAGAACGGCATCAAAGCGAACTTC
AAGATCGAGCACAACGTCGAGGACGGCGGCGTGCAGCTCGCCGACGCGTACCAGCAGAACACCCCCATCG
GCGACGGCTCCGTGCTGCTGCCTGACAACCACTACCTGAGCTTCCAGAGCAAGCTGTTCAAAGACCCCAA
CGAGCAGCGCGATCACATGGTCCTGCTGGAGTTCGTTACCGCCGCCGGGATCACTCCCGGCATGGACGAG
CTGTACAAGTCCGGACTCAGATCCCCACCGGTGGCTACCATGGTGAGCAAGGGC
