>Addgene plasmid #58170 | mAmetrine-mStrawberry-FRET | addgene partial sequence | sequence record 121650 | mCherry-R 5'-TTGGTCACCTTCAGCTTGG-3'
CGGCCCTGCCCTCGCCCTCGATCTCGAACTCGTGGCCGTTCACGGAGCCCTCCATGCGCACCTTGAAGCG
CATGAACTCCTTGATGATGGCCATGTTATTCTCCTCGCCCTTGCTCACCATGGTAGCCACCGGTGGGGAT
CTGAGTCCGGACTTGTACAGCTCGTCCATGCCGGGAGTGATCCCGGCGGCGGTAACGAACTCCAGCAGGA
CCATGTGATCGCGCTGCTCGTTGGGGTCTTTGAACAGCTTGCTCTGGAAGCTCAGGTAGTGGTTGTCAGG
CAGCAGCACGGAGCCGTCGCCGATGGGGGTGTTCTGCTGGTACGCGTCGGCGAGCTGCACGCCGCCGTCC
TCGACGTTGTGCTCGATCTTGAAGTTCGCTTTGATGCCGTTCTTCTGCTTGTCGGCCGTGATATACGCGT
CCCACACGTTCATGTTGTACTCCAGCTTGTGCCCCAGGATGTTGCCGTCCTCCTTGAAGTCGATGCCCTT
CAGCTCGATGCGGTTCACCAGGGTGTCGCCCTCGAACTTCACCTCGGCGCGGGTCCTGTAGCTGCCGTCG
TCCTTGAAGGAGATGGTGCGCTCCTGGACGTAGCCTTCGGGCATGGCGGACTTGAAGAAGTCGTGCTGCT
TCATGTGGTCGGGGTAGCGGGCGAAGCACTGCACGCCGTAAGACAGGGTGGTCACGAGGGTGGGCCAGGG
CACGGGCAGCTTGCCGGAGGTGCAGATGAACTTCAGGGTCAGCTTGCCGTTGGTGGCATCGCCCTCGCCC
TCGCCGCGCACGCTGAACTTGTGGCCGTTTACGTCGCCGTCCAGCTCGACCAGGATGGGCACCACCCCGG
TGAA
